Addgene plasmid #108994: pDM1355
Purpose: (Empty Backbone) generic knockin vector for C-terminal tagging with GFP
Depositing lab: Rob Kay. Depositing organization: MRC Laboratory of Molecular Biology. Publication: Rapid and efficient genetic engineering of both wild type and axenic strains of Dictyostelium discoideum. Paschke P, Knecht DA, Silale A, Traynor D, Williams TD, Thomason PA, Insall RH, Chubb JR, Kay RR, Veltman DM. PLoS One. 2018 May 30;13(5):e0196809. doi: 10.1371/journal.pone.0196809. eCollection 2018. PubMed 29847546.
Backbone
  Vector backbone: pDM1081
  Backbone size (bp): 4649
  Vector type: generic knockin vector for C-terminal tagging with GFP
  Selectable markers: Hygromycin
  Tag / fusion protein: GFP (C terminal on backbone)
Growth in bacteria
  Bacterial resistance: Ampicillin, 100 μg/mL
  Growth temperature: 30°C
  Growth strain: NEB Stable
  Copy number: Low Copy
Gene/Insert
  Gene/Insert name: None
  Tag / fusion protein: GFP (C terminal on backbone)
Terms and licenses: Academic/Nonprofit Terms; Industry Terms: Not Available to Industry
Depositor comments: Due to difficulties in assembling repetitive elements within the plasmid, Addgene NGS may have some ambiguous bases and show minor differences compared to the depositor sequence. Please use the assembled depositor sequence if necessary.
How to cite: pDM1355 was a gift from Rob Kay (Addgene plasmid # 108994 ; http://n2t.net/addgene:108994 ; RRID:Addgene_108994)
