[The description below was written by a language model from this plasmid's Addgene catalogue record and pLannotate feature annotations shown in this document.]
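Description:
pDM1355 is an empty-backbone knock-in vector built on pDM1081 and designed for C-terminal tagging of endogenous genes with GFP. The associated publication concerns genetic engineering of wild-type and axenic Dictyostelium discoideum, which indicates the intended host. In bacteria it is maintained through a ColE1/pUC-type origin and an ampicillin resistance gene (β-lactamase with its own bla promoter). Although this origin is normally high copy, the catalogue lists the plasmid as low copy, and the depositor notes repetitive elements that complicate sequence assembly.

The payload consists of a GFP (S65T) coding sequence followed by a hygromycin B phosphotransferase cassette on the opposite strand, flanked by two loxP sites in the same orientation. No gene insert is present. In a vector of this kind, the user would add homology arms from a gene of interest so that recombination places GFP in frame at the 3' end of the endogenous coding sequence. Integrants would be selected with hygromycin, and because the marker is floxed, Cre recombinase could later excise it, leaving the tagged locus and a single loxP site and allowing the marker to be reused. The cloning sites for the arms are not annotated.

The promoter and terminator driving the hygromycin gene are also not annotated. The very short matches called as yeast URA3 promoter and CEN4 fragments (about 20 nt each) lie within this cassette and are most likely spurious hits to AT-rich regulatory sequence rather than functional yeast elements. The two sequence records, depositor and NGS, differ by only a few nucleotides and carry identical annotations, and the depositor recommends its own assembly where ambiguities arise.
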