Features (pLannotate 1.2.2; 9 found; start..end, strand, type, name):
     25..735     +  CDS            GFP (S65T): GFP (S65T) is a basic (constitutively fluorescent) green fluorescent protein published in 1995, derived from Aequorea victoria.
    769..802     -  protein_bind   loxP: Cre-mediated recombination occurs in the 8-bp core sequence (GCATACAT). Cre recombinase
   1080..2115    -  CDS            HygR (fragment): hygromycin B phosphotransferase confers resistance to hygromycin
   2213..2233    -  promoter       URA3 promoter (fragment): S. cerevisiae URA3
   2465..2483    -  misc_feature   CEN4 (fragment): S. cerevisiae CEN4 centromere
   2552..2585    -  protein_bind   loxP: Cre-mediated recombination occurs in the 8-bp core sequence (GCATACAT). Cre recombinase
   2842..3430    -  rep_origin     ori: high-copy-number ColE1/pMB1/pBR322/pUC origin of replication
   3601..4461    -  CDS            AmpR: β-lactamase; bla; confers resistance to ampicillin, carbenicillin, and related antibiotics
   4462..4566    -  promoter       AmpR promoter: bla
>Addgene plasmid #108994 | pDM1355 | depositor full sequence | sequence record 205374 | Full Sequence
ACTAGTGGTGGTTCAGGAGGTAGTTCAAAAGGTGAAGAATTATTTACAGGTGTTGTTCCAATTTTAGTTG
AATTAGATGGTGATGTTAATGGTCATAAATTTTCAGTTTCAGGTGAAGGTGAAGGTGATGCAACATATGG
TAAATTAACATTAAAATTTATTTGTACAACAGGTAAATTACCAGTTCCATGGCCAACATTAGTTACAACA
TTTACATATGGTGTTCAATGTTTTTCAAGATATCCAGATCATATGAAACAACATGATTTTTTTAAATCAG
CAATGCCAGAAGGTTATGTTCAAGAAAGAACAATTTTTTTTAAAGATGATGGTAATTATAAAACAAGAGC
AGAAGTTAAATTTGAAGGTGATACATTAGTTAATAGAATTGAATTAAAAGGTATTGATTTTAAAGAAGAT
GGTAATATTTTAGGTCATAAATTAGAATATAATTATAATTCACATAATGTTTATATTATGGCAGATAAAC
AAAAAAATGGTATTAAAGTTAATTTTAAAATTAGACATAATATTGAAGATGGTTCAGTTCAATTAGCAGA
TCATTATCAACAAAATACACCAATTGGTGATGGTCCAGTTTTATTACCAGATAATCATTATTTATCAACA
CAATCAGCATTATCAAAAGATCCAAATGAAAAAAGAGATCATATGGTTTTATTAGAATTTGTTACAGCAG
CAGGTATTACACATGGTATGGATGAATTATATAAATAAATAAAATAAATAAATTGTAGATCTGATATCAT
AACTTCGTATAATGTATGCTATACGAAGTTATACTACTCTCGAGATTTTATTTAATATACTAAATAATAA
AAAAGTTAAAAAATGATCATTGGATAAATTTTTTATAATTATAAATAAAGATAATAATTTTTTTTTTAAC
AAAACTAAAAATAAAAATAATAAAATAATTGTTAAAATAGGTTTTTTTTTTTTTTTTTTTTTTTTAATAA
ATGGTATTTATTAATTTATTTGTTGTGTGTGTTTTTTTTTTTATAATATTTTTTTTTTTAGCATTGAATT
AAGAAGAAATCAAATTGATGCGGCCGCTTAGTTAGCCTCCCCCATCTCCCGATCCGGACGAGTGCTGGGG
CGTCGGTTTCCACTATCGGCGAGTACTTCTACACAGCCATCGGTCCAGACGGCCGCGCTTCTGCGGGCGA
TTTGTGTACGCCCGACAGTCCCGGCTCCGGATCGGACGATTGCGTCGCATCGACCCTGCGCCCAAGCTGC
ATCATCGAAATTGCCGTCAACCAAGCTCTGATAGAGTTGGTCAAGACCAATGCGGAGCATATACGCCCGG
AGCCGCGGCGATCCTGCAAGCTCCGGATGCCTCCGCTCGAAGTAGCGCGTCTGCTGCTCCATACAAGCCA
ACCACGGCCTCCAGAAGAAGATGTTGGCGACCTCGTATTGGGAATCCCCGAACATCGCCTCGCTCCAGTC
AATGACCGCTGTTATGCGGCCATTGTCCGTCAGGACATTGTTGGAGCCGAAATCCGCGTGCACGAGGTGC
CGGACTTCGGGGCAGTCCTCGGCCCAAAGCATCAGCTCATCGAGAGCCTGCGCGACGGACGCACTGACGG
TGTCGTCCATCACAGTTTGCCAGTGATACACATGGGGATCAGCAATCGCGCATATGAAATCACGCCATGT
AGTGTATTGACCGATTCCTTGCGGTCCGAATGGGCCGAACCCGCTCGTCTGGCTAAGATCGGCCGCAGCG
ATCGCATCCATGGCCTCCGCGACCGGCTGCAGAACAGCGGGCAGTTCGGTTTCAGGCAGGTCTTGCAACG
TGACACCCTGTGCACGGCGGGAGATGCAATAGGTCAGGCTCTCGCTGAACTCCCCAATGTCAAGCACTTC
CGGAATCGGGAGCGCGGCCGATGCAAAGTGCCGATAAACATAACGATCTTTGTAGAAACCATCGGCGCAG
CTATTTACCCGCAGGACATATCCACGCCCTCCTACATCGAAGCTGAAAGCACGAGATTCTTCGCCCTCCG
AGAGCTGCATCAGGTCGGAGACGCTGTCGAACTTTTCGATCAGAAACTTCTCGACAGACGTCGCGGTGAG
TTCAGGCTTTTTCATTAGGTCTTGTTGAGAAATGTTAAATTGATCCATTTTTTGCTAGCTGTGAAATTAG
TTTAAAATACAAATAAAGAGTTATAATAATATACAGTTGAATAAAAAAAAAAAAAATGAATTGGAAAATT
TATTTTTATATGAAGAAAAAAAAATTTTGAAAAAAAAAAAAAAAATTAAAAAAAAAAAAAAAAAAAAAAA
AAATTAAAAATAATTCAACTGTGGGTGACCCAAATTTTATTTAAAAAAAAAAAAAAAATGGATCACTTTT
GGGTGGTTGGAAAAAAAAAAAAAAAAAAATTGAAAATATAATGTTAGTCATATGATTAATCATTAATTAA
TTCTTTTTTTTTTTTTTTTTATTTTTTATTTTTTTTTTTTCAATATTCCAATTATGACACACACTAACAT
CACAAAATACAAAATTTTGGGATCCACTACTATAACTTCGTATAATGTATGCTATACGAAGTTATTTAAT
TAATTAAGATATCAAGCTTGATAGCTCTGCCTACTGAAGGCCGGCAGAGGCGGTTTGCGTATTGGGCGCT
CTTCCGCTTCCTCGCTCACTGACTCGCTGCGCTCGGTCGTTCGGCTGCGGCGAGCGGTATCAGCTCACTC
AAAGGCGGTAATACGGTTATCCACAGAATCAGGGGATAACGCAGGAAAGAACATGTGAGCAAAAGGCCAG
CAAAAGGCCAGGAACCGTAAAAAGGCCGCGTTGCTGGCGTTTTTCCATAGGCTCCGCCCCCCTGACGAGC
ATCACAAAAATCGACGCTCAAGTCAGAGGTGGCGAAACCCGACAGGACTATAAAGATACCAGGCGTTTCC
CCCTGGAAGCTCCCTCGTGCGCTCTCCTGTTCCGACCCTGCCGCTTACCGGATACCTGTCCGCCTTTCTC
CCTTCGGGAAGCGTGGCGCTTTCTCATAGCTCACGCTGTAGGTATCTCAGTTCGGTGTAGGTCGTTCGCT
CCAAGCTGGGCTGTGTGCACGAACCCCCCGTTCAGCCCGACCGCTGCGCCTTATCCGGTAACTATCGTCT
TGAGTCCAACCCGGTAAGACACGACTTATCGCCACTGGCAGCAGCCACTGGTAACAGGATTAGCAGAGCG
AGGTATGTAGGCGGTGCTACAGAGTTCTTGAAGTGGTGGCCTAACTACGGCTACACTAGAAGGACAGTAT
TTGGTATCTGCGCTCTGCTGAAGCCAGTTACCTTCGGAAAAAGAGTTGGTAGCTCTTGATCCGGCAAACA
AACCACCGCTGGTAGCGGTGGTTTTTTTGTTTGCAAGCAGCAGATTACGCGCAGAAAAAAAGGATCTCAA
GAAGATCCTTTGATCTTTTCTACGGGGTCTGACGCTCAGTGGAACGAAAACTCACGTTAAGGGATTTTGG
TCATGAGATTATCAAAAAGGATCTTCACCTAGATCCTTTTAAATTAAAAATGAAGTTTTAAATCAATCTA
AAGTATATATGAGTAAACTTGGTCTGACAGTTACCAATGCTTAATCAGTGAGGCACCTATCTCAGCGATC
TGTCTATTTCGTTCATCCATAGTTGCCTGACTCCCCGTCGTGTAGATAACTACGATACGGGAGGGCTTAC
CATCTGGCCCCAGTGCTGCAATGATACCGCGAGACCCACGCTCACCGGCTCCAGATTTATCAGCAATAAA
CCAGCCAGCCGGAAGGGCCGAGCGCAGAAGTGGTCCTGCAACTTTATCCGCCTCCATCCAGTCTATTAAT
TGTTGCCGGGAAGCTAGAGTAAGTAGTTCGCCAGTTAATAGTTTGCGCAACGTTGTTGCCATTGCTACAG
GCATCGTGGTGTCACGCTCGTCGTTTGGTATGGCTTCATTCAGCTCCGGTTCCCAACGATCAAGGCGAGT
TACATGATCCCCCATGTTGTGCAAAAAAGCGGTTAGCTCCTTCGGTCCTCCGATCGTTGTCAGAAGTAAG
TTGGCCGCAGTGTTATCACTCATGGTTATGGCAGCACTGCATAATTCTCTTACTGTCATGCCATCCGTAA
GATGCTTTTCTGTGACTGGTGAGTACTCAACCAAGTCATTCTGAGAATAGTGTATGCGGCGACCGAGTTG
CTCTTGCCCGGCGTCAATACGGGATAATACCGCGCCACATAGCAGAACTTTAAAAGTGCTCATCATTGGA
AAACGTTCTTCGGGGCGAAAACTCTCAAGGATCTTACCGCTGTTGAGATCCAGTTCGATGTAACCCACTC
GTGCACCCAACTGATCTTCAGCATCTTTTACTTTCACCAGCGTTTCTGGGTGAGCAAAAACAGGAAGGCA
AAATGCCGCAAAAAAGGGAATAAGGGCGACACGGAAATGTTGAATACTCATACTCTTCCTTTTTCAATAT
TATTGAAGCATTTATCAGGGTTATTGTCTCATGAGCGGATACATATTTGAATGTATTTAGAAAAATAAAC
AAATAGGGGTTCCGCGCACATTTCCCCGAAAAGTGCCACCTGACGCGCCCTGTAGCGGGATCA
