Features (pLannotate 1.2.2; 9 found; start..end, strand, type, name):
     25..735     +  CDS            GFP (S65T): GFP (S65T) is a basic (constitutively fluorescent) green fluorescent protein published in 1995, derived from Aequorea victoria.
    769..802     -  protein_bind   loxP: Cre-mediated recombination occurs in the 8-bp core sequence (GCATACAT). Cre recombinase
   1078..2113    -  CDS            HygR (fragment): hygromycin B phosphotransferase confers resistance to hygromycin
   2211..2231    -  promoter       URA3 promoter (fragment): S. cerevisiae URA3
   2463..2481    -  misc_feature   CEN4 (fragment): S. cerevisiae CEN4 centromere
   2549..2582    -  protein_bind   loxP: Cre-mediated recombination occurs in the 8-bp core sequence (GCATACAT). Cre recombinase
   2839..3427    -  rep_origin     ori: high-copy-number ColE1/pMB1/pBR322/pUC origin of replication
   3598..4458    -  CDS            AmpR: β-lactamase; bla; confers resistance to ampicillin, carbenicillin, and related antibiotics
   4459..4563    -  promoter       AmpR promoter: bla
>Addgene plasmid #108994 | pDM1355 | addgene full sequence | sequence record 216060 | Addgene NGS Result
ACTAGTGGTGGTTCAGGAGGTAGTTCAAAAGGTGAAGAATTATTTACAGGTGTTGTTCCAATTTTAGTTG
AATTAGATGGTGATGTTAATGGTCATAAATTTTCAGTTTCAGGTGAAGGTGAAGGTGATGCAACATATGG
TAAATTAACATTAAAATTTATTTGTACAACAGGTAAATTACCAGTTCCATGGCCAACATTAGTTACAACA
TTTACATATGGTGTTCAATGTTTTTCAAGATATCCAGATCATATGAAACAACATGATTTTTTTAAATCAG
CAATGCCAGAAGGTTATGTTCAAGAAAGAACAATTTTTTTTAAAGATGATGGTAATTATAAAACAAGAGC
AGAAGTTAAATTTGAAGGTGATACATTAGTTAATAGAATTGAATTAAAAGGTATTGATTTTAAAGAAGAT
GGTAATATTTTAGGTCATAAATTAGAATATAATTATAATTCACATAATGTTTATATTATGGCAGATAAAC
AAAAAAATGGTATTAAAGTTAATTTTAAAATTAGACATAATATTGAAGATGGTTCAGTTCAATTAGCAGA
TCATTATCAACAAAATACACCAATTGGTGATGGTCCAGTTTTATTACCAGATAATCATTATTTATCAACA
CAATCAGCATTATCAAAAGATCCAAATGAAAAAAGAGATCATATGGTTTTATTAGAATTTGTTACAGCAG
CAGGTATTACACATGGTATGGATGAATTATATAAATAAATAAAATAAATAAATTGTAGATCTGATATCAT
AACTTCGTATAATGTATGCTATACGAAGTTATACTACTCTCGAGATTTTATTTAATATACTAAATAATAA
AAAAGTTAAAAAATGATCATTGGATAAATTTTTTATAATTATAAATAAAGATAATAATTTTTTTTTTAAC
AAAACTAAAAATAAAAATAATAAAATAATTGTTAAAATAGGTTTTTTTTTTTTTTTTTTTTTTTAATAAA
TGGTATTTATTAATTTATTTGTTGTGTGTGTTTTTTTTTTATAATATTTTTTTTTTTAGCATTGAATTAA
GAAGAAATCAAATTGATGCGGCCGCTTAGTTAGCCTCCCCCATCTCCCGATCCGGACGAGTGCTGGGGCG
TCGGTTTCCACTATCGGCGAGTACTTCTACACAGCCATCGGTCCAGACGGCCGCGCTTCTGCGGGCGATT
TGTGTACGCCCGACAGTCCCGGCTCCGGATCGGACGATTGCGTCGCATCGACCCTGCGCCCAAGCTGCAT
CATCGAAATTGCCGTCAACCAAGCTCTGATAGAGTTGGTCAAGACCAATGCGGAGCATATACGCCCGGAG
CCGCGGCGATCCTGCAAGCTCCGGATGCCTCCGCTCGAAGTAGCGCGTCTGCTGCTCCATACAAGCCAAC
CACGGCCTCCAGAAGAAGATGTTGGCGACCTCGTATTGGGAATCCCCGAACATCGCCTCGCTCCAGTCAA
TGACCGCTGTTATGCGGCCATTGTCCGTCAGGACATTGTTGGAGCCGAAATCCGCGTGCACGAGGTGCCG
GACTTCGGGGCAGTCCTCGGCCCAAAGCATCAGCTCATCGAGAGCCTGCGCGACGGACGCACTGACGGTG
TCGTCCATCACAGTTTGCCAGTGATACACATGGGGATCAGCAATCGCGCATATGAAATCACGCCATGTAG
TGTATTGACCGATTCCTTGCGGTCCGAATGGGCCGAACCCGCTCGTCTGGCTAAGATCGGCCGCAGCGAT
CGCATCCATGGCCTCCGCGACCGGCTGCAGAACAGCGGGCAGTTCGGTTTCAGGCAGGTCTTGCAACGTG
ACACCCTGTGCACGGCGGGAGATGCAATAGGTCAGGCTCTCGCTGAACTCCCCAATGTCAAGCACTTCCG
GAATCGGGAGCGCGGCCGATGCAAAGTGCCGATAAACATAACGATCTTTGTAGAAACCATCGGCGCAGCT
ATTTACCCGCAGGACATATCCACGCCCTCCTACATCGAAGCTGAAAGCACGAGATTCTTCGCCCTCCGAG
AGCTGCATCAGGTCGGAGACGCTGTCGAACTTTTCGATCAGAAACTTCTCGACAGACGTCGCGGTGAGTT
CAGGCTTTTTCATTAGGTCTTGTTGAGAAATGTTAAATTGATCCATTTTTTGCTAGCTGTGAAATTAGTT
TAAAATACAAATAAAGAGTTATAATAATATACAGTTGAATAAAAAAAAAAAAAATGAATTGGAAAATTTA
TTTTTATATRAAAAAAAAAAAATTTTRAAAAAAAAAAAAAAAAWWAAAAAAAAAAAAAAAAAAAAAAAAA
ATWAAAAAWAATTMAACTGTGGGTGACCCAAATTTTATTTAAAAAAAAAAAAAAAATGGATCACTTTTGG
GTGGTTGGAAAAAAAAAAAAAAAAAAATTGAAAATATAATGTTAGTCATATGATTAATCATTAATTAATT
CTTTTTTTTTTTTTTTTTATTTTTTATTTTTTTTTTTCAATATTCCAATTATGACACACACTAACATCAC
AAAATACAAAATTTTGGGATCCACTACTATAACTTCGTATAATGTATGCTATACGAAGTTATTTAATTAA
TTAAGATATCAAGCTTGATAGCTCTGCCTACTGAAGGCCGGCAGAGGCGGTTTGCGTATTGGGCGCTCTT
CCGCTTCCTCGCTCACTGACTCGCTGCGCTCGGTCGTTCGGCTGCGGCGAGCGGTATCAGCTCACTCAAA
GGCGGTAATACGGTTATCCACAGAATCAGGGGATAACGCAGGAAAGAACATGTGAGCAAAAGGCCAGCAA
AAGGCCAGGAACCGTAAAAAGGCCGCGTTGCTGGCGTTTTTCCATAGGCTCCGCCCCCCTGACGAGCATC
ACAAAAATCGACGCTCAAGTCAGAGGTGGCGAAACCCGACAGGACTATAAAGATACCAGGCGTTTCCCCC
TGGAAGCTCCCTCGTGCGCTCTCCTGTTCCGACCCTGCCGCTTACCGGATACCTGTCCGCCTTTCTCCCT
TCGGGAAGCGTGGCGCTTTCTCATAGCTCACGCTGTAGGTATCTCAGTTCGGTGTAGGTCGTTCGCTCCA
AGCTGGGCTGTGTGCACGAACCCCCCGTTCAGCCCGACCGCTGCGCCTTATCCGGTAACTATCGTCTTGA
GTCCAACCCGGTAAGACACGACTTATCGCCACTGGCAGCAGCCACTGGTAACAGGATTAGCAGAGCGAGG
TATGTAGGCGGTGCTACAGAGTTCTTGAAGTGGTGGCCTAACTACGGCTACACTAGAAGAACAGTATTTG
GTATCTGCGCTCTGCTGAAGCCAGTTACCTTCGGAAAAAGAGTTGGTAGCTCTTGATCCGGCAAACAAAC
CACCGCTGGTAGCGGTGGTTTTTTTGTTTGCAAGCAGCAGATTACGCGCAGAAAAAAAGGATCTCAAGAA
GATCCTTTGATCTTTTCTACGGGGTCTGACGCTCAGTGGAACGAAAACTCACGTTAAGGGATTTTGGTCA
TGAGATTATCAAAAAGGATCTTCACCTAGATCCTTTTAAATTAAAAATGAAGTTTTAAATCAATCTAAAG
TATATATGAGTAAACTTGGTCTGACAGTTACCAATGCTTAATCAGTGAGGCACCTATCTCAGCGATCTGT
CTATTTCGTTCATCCATAGTTGCCTGACTCCCCGTCGTGTAGATAACTACGATACGGGAGGGCTTACCAT
CTGGCCCCAGTGCTGCAATGATACCGCGAGACCCACGCTCACCGGCTCCAGATTTATCAGCAATAAACCA
GCCAGCCGGAAGGGCCGAGCGCAGAAGTGGTCCTGCAACTTTATCCGCCTCCATCCAGTCTATTAATTGT
TGCCGGGAAGCTAGAGTAAGTAGTTCGCCAGTTAATAGTTTGCGCAACGTTGTTGCCATTGCTACAGGCA
TCGTGGTGTCACGCTCGTCGTTTGGTATGGCTTCATTCAGCTCCGGTTCCCAACGATCAAGGCGAGTTAC
ATGATCCCCCATGTTGTGCAAAAAAGCGGTTAGCTCCTTCGGTCCTCCGATCGTTGTCAGAAGTAAGTTG
GCCGCAGTGTTATCACTCATGGTTATGGCAGCACTGCATAATTCTCTTACTGTCATGCCATCCGTAAGAT
GCTTTTCTGTGACTGGTGAGTACTCAACCAAGTCATTCTGAGAATAGTGTATGCGGCGACCGAGTTGCTC
TTGCCCGGCGTCAATACGGGATAATACCGCGCCACATAGCAGAACTTTAAAAGTGCTCATCATTGGAAAA
CGTTCTTCGGGGCGAAAACTCTCAAGGATCTTACCGCTGTTGAGATCCAGTTCGATGTAACCCACTCGTG
CACCCAACTGATCTTCAGCATCTTTTACTTTCACCAGCGTTTCTGGGTGAGCAAAAACAGGAAGGCAAAA
TGCCGCAAAAAAGGGAATAAGGGCGACACGGAAATGTTGAATACTCATACTCTTCCTTTTTCAATATTAT
TGAAGCATTTATCAGGGTTATTGTCTCATGAGCGGATACATATTTGAATGTATTTAGAAAAATAAACAAA
TAGGGGTTCCGCGCACATTTCCCCGAAAAGTGCCACCTGACGCGCCCTGTAGCGGGATCA
